Addgene plasmid #177983: pLentiCRISPRv1_COX4
Purpose: lentiviral vector expressing Cas9 and a sgRNA targeting COX4
Depositing lab: David Sabatini & Jessica Spinelli. Depositing organization: Whitehead Institute for Biomedical Research. Publication: Fumarate is a terminal electron acceptor in the mammalian electron transport chain. Spinelli JB, Rosen PC, Sprenger HG, Puszynska AM, Mann JL, Roessler JM, Cangelosi AL, Henne A, Condon KJ, Zhang T, Kunchok T, Lewis CA, Chandel NS, Sabatini DM. Science. 2021 Dec 3;374(6572):1227-1237. doi: 10.1126/science.abi7495. Epub 2021 Dec 2. PubMed 34855504.
Backbone
  Vector backbone: pLentiCRISPR v1
  Vector type: Mammalian Expression, Lentiviral
  Selectable markers: Puromycin
Growth in bacteria
  Bacterial resistance: Ampicillin, 100 μg/mL
  Growth temperature: 30°C
  Growth strain: NEB Stable
  Copy number: High Copy
Gene/Insert
  Gene/Insert name: sgRNA targeting COX4 (alt name: sgRNA targeting COX4I1)
  gRNA/shRNA sequence: GAACTTAATGCGATACACTG
  Species: H. sapiens (human)
  Mutation: N/A
  Promoter: U6
  Cloning method: Restriction Enzyme; 5′ cloning site Unknown (destroyed during cloning); 3′ cloning site Unknown (destroyed during cloning)
Terms and licenses: Academic/Nonprofit Terms; Industry Terms: Not Available to Industry
How to cite: pLentiCRISPRv1_COX4 was a gift from David Sabatini & Jessica Spinelli (Addgene plasmid # 177983 ; http://n2t.net/addgene:177983 ; RRID:Addgene_177983)
