[The description below was written by a language model from this plasmid's Addgene catalogue record and pLannotate feature annotations shown in this document.]
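Description:
pLentiCRISPRv1_COX4 is an all-in-one lentiviral CRISPR vector built on the pLentiCRISPR v1 backbone, carrying both Streptococcus pyogenes Cas9 and a single guide RNA directed against human COX4 (COX4I1), a subunit of cytochrome c oxidase. It is propagated in E. coli through a high-copy ColE1/pUC-type origin with ampicillin selection (AmpR); an f1 origin, an SV40 origin and remnants of a lac/lacZα cloning region are also present in the backbone. The record lists a recombination-tolerant strain for growth, as is usual for plasmids containing LTR repeats.

The viral portion has a third-generation, self-inactivating layout. An RSV promoter drives a truncated HIV-1 5' LTR, followed by the Ψ packaging signal with a gag fragment, the Rev response element for Rev-dependent export of the genomic RNA, a cPPT/CTS, and a ΔU3 3' LTR with a downstream SV40 polyadenylation signal. Within this frame, a human U6 RNA polymerase III promoter transcribes the COX4-targeting spacer fused to the SpCas9 gRNA scaffold. A separate EF-1α core promoter drives the Cas9 coding sequence, annotated as contiguous N- and C-terminal portions that together make up the full enzyme. A puromycin N-acetyltransferase gene follows on the same strand with no annotated promoter of its own, suggesting co-expression with Cas9, although the linking element is not annotated. A WPRE follows to enhance transcript expression.

After packaging and transduction of mammalian cells, puromycin selects integrants in which Cas9 and the guide disrupt COX4I1. The associated publication concerns the mammalian electron transport chain, consistent with use for complex IV loss-of-function studies.
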