Features (pLannotate 1.2.2; 29 found; start..end, strand, type, name):
     85..106     +  protein_bind   CAP binding site: CAP binding activates transcription in the presence of cAMP. E. coli catabolite activator protein
    121..151     +  promoter       lac promoter: promoter for the E. coli lac operon
    155..177     +  protein_bind   lac operator (fragment): The lac repressor binds to the lac operator to inhibit transcription in E. coli. This inhibition can be relieved by adding lactose or isopropyl-β-D-thiogalactopyranoside (IPTG). lac repressor encoded by lacI
    220..238     +  promoter       T3 promoter: promoter for bacteriophage T3 RNA polymerase
    266..492     +  promoter       RSV promoter: Rous sarcoma virus enhancer/promoter
    493..673     +  LTR            5' LTR (truncated): truncated 5' long terminal repeat (LTR) from HIV-1
    720..845     +  misc_feature   HIV-1 Ψ: packaging signal of human immunodeficiency virus type 1
    829..1192    +  CDS            HIV-1 gag (fragment): gag protein from human immunodeficiency virus 1; gag
   1338..1571    +  misc_feature   RRE: The Rev response element (RRE) of HIV-1 allows for Rev-dependent mRNA export from the nucleus to the cytoplasm.
   1948..1974    +  CDS            Rev (fragment): human immunodeficiency virus 1 (HIV-1) Rev protein; rev; enhances nuclear export of unspliced and incompletely spliced viral mRNAs
   1978..2218    +  promoter       U6 promoter: RNA polymerase III promoter for human U6 snRNA
   2248..2323    +  misc_RNA       gRNA scaffold: guide RNA scaffold for the Streptococcus pyogenes CRISPR/Cas9 system
   2371..2488    +  misc_feature   cPPT/CTS: central polypurine tract and central termination sequence of HIV-1
   2557..2768    +  promoter       EF-1α core promoter: core promoter for human elongation factor EF-1α
   2872..4473    +  CDS            Cas9(N): N-terminal portion of Streptococcus pyogenes Cas9 (Zetsche et al., 2015)
   4474..6972    +  CDS            Cas9(C): C-terminal portion of Streptococcus pyogenes Cas9 (Zetsche et al., 2015)
   7093..7692    +  CDS            PuroR (fragment): puromycin N-acetyltransferase; pac from Streptomyces; confers resistance to puromycin
   7708..8296    +  misc_feature   WPRE: woodchuck hepatitis virus posttranscriptional regulatory element
   8347..8366    +  misc_feature   cPPT/CTS (fragment): central polypurine tract and central termination sequence of HIV-1
   8368..8601    +  LTR            3' LTR (ΔU3): self-inactivating 3' long terminal repeat (LTR) from HIV-1
   8679..8800    +  polyA_signal   SV40 poly(A) signal: SV40 polyadenylation signal
   8840..8975    +  rep_origin     SV40 ori: SV40 origin of replication
   8996..9014    -  promoter       T7 promoter: promoter for bacteriophage T7 RNA polymerase
   9022..9177    +  CDS            lacZα (fragment): LacZα fragment of β-galactosidase; lacZ fragment
   9182..9610    +  rep_origin     f1 ori (sequence partly withheld): f1 bacteriophage origin of replication; arrow indicates direction of (+) strand synthesis
   9663..9767    +  promoter       AmpR promoter: bla
   9768..10628   +  CDS            AmpR: β-lactamase; bla; confers resistance to ampicillin, carbenicillin, and related antibiotics
  10799..11387   +  rep_origin     ori: high-copy-number ColE1/pMB1/pBR322/pUC origin of replication
  11570..72      +  CDS            lacI (fragment) (across the origin): lac repressor; lacI; The lac repressor binds to the lac operator to inhibit transcription in E. coli. This inhibition can be relieved by adding lactose or isopropyl-β-D-thiogalactopyranoside (IPTG).
>Addgene plasmid #177983 | pLentiCRISPRv1_COX4 | addgene full sequence | sequence record 349890 | Addgene NGS Result
TCTCCCCGCGCGTTGGCCGATTCATTAATGCAGCTGGCACGACAGGTTTCCCGACTGGAAAGCGGGCAGT
GAGCGCAACGCAATTAATGTGAGTTAGCTCACTCATTAGGCACCCCAGGCTTTACACTTTATGCTTCCGG
CTCGTATGTTGTGTGGAATTGTGAGCGGATAACAATTTCACACAGGAAACAGCTATGACCATGATTACGC
CAAGCGCGCAATTAACCCTCACTAAAGGGAACAAAAGCTGGAGCTGCAAGCTTAATGTAGTCTTATGCAA
TACTCTTGTAGTCTTGCAACATGGTAACGATGAGTTAGCAACATGCCTTACAAGGAGAGAAAAAGCACCG
TGCATGCCGATTGGTGGAAGTAAGGTGGTACGATCGTGCCTTATTAGGAAGGCAACAGACGGGTCTGACA
TGGATTGGACGAACCACTGAATTGCCGCATTGCAGAGATATTGTATTTAAGTGCCTAGCTCGATACATAA
ACGGGTCTCTCTGGTTAGACCAGATCTGAGCCTGGGAGCTCTCTGGCTAACTAGGGAACCCACTGCTTAA
GCCTCAATAAAGCTTGCCTTGAGTGCTTCAAGTAGTGTGTGCCCGTCTGTTGTGTGACTCTGGTAACTAG
AGATCCCTCAGACCCTTTTAGTCAGTGTGGAAAATCTCTAGCAGTGGCGCCCGAACAGGGACTTGAAAGC
GAAAGGGAAACCAGAGGAGCTCTCTCGACGCAGGACTCGGCTTGCTGAAGCGCGCACGGCAAGAGGCGAG
GGGCGGCGACTGGTGAGTACGCCAAAAATTTTGACTAGCGGAGGCTAGAAGGAGAGAGATGGGTGCGAGA
GCGTCAGTATTAAGCGGGGGAGAATTAGATCGCGATGGGAAAAAATTCGGTTAAGGCCAGGGGGAAAGAA
AAAATATAAATTAAAACATATAGTATGGGCAAGCAGGGAGCTAGAACGATTCGCAGTTAATCCTGGCCTG
TTAGAAACATCAGAAGGCTGTAGACAAATACTGGGACAGCTACAACCATCCCTTCAGACAGGATCAGAAG
AACTTAGATCATTATATAATACAGTAGCAACCCTCTATTGTGTGCATCAAAGGATAGAGATAAAAGACAC
CAAGGAAGCTTTAGACAAGATAGAGGAAGAGCAAAACAAAAGTAAGACCACCGCACAGCAAGCGGCCGCT
GATCTTCAGACCTGGAGGAGGAGATATGAGGGACAATTGGAGAAGTGAATTATATAAATATAAAGTAGTA
AAAATTGAACCATTAGGAGTAGCACCCACCAAGGCAAAGAGAAGAGTGGTGCAGAGAGAAAAAAGAGCAG
TGGGAATAGGAGCTTTGTTCCTTGGGTTCTTGGGAGCAGCAGGAAGCACTATGGGCGCAGCGTCAATGAC
GCTGACGGTACAGGCCAGACAATTATTGTCTGGTATAGTGCAGCAGCAGAACAATTTGCTGAGGGCTATT
GAGGCGCAACAGCATCTGTTGCAACTCACAGTCTGGGGCATCAAGCAGCTCCAGGCAAGAATCCTGGCTG
TGGAAAGATACCTAAAGGATCAACAGCTCCTGGGGATTTGGGGTTGCTCTGGAAAACTCATTTGCACCAC
TGCTGTGCCTTGGAATGCTAGTTGGAGTAATAAATCTCTGGAACAGATTTGGAATCACACGACCTGGATG
GAGTGGGACAGAGAAATTAACAATTACACAAGCTTAATACACTCCTTAATTGAAGAATCGCAAAACCAGC
AAGAAAAGAATGAACAAGAATTATTGGAATTAGATAAATGGGCAAGTTTGTGGAATTGGTTTAACATAAC
AAATTGGCTGTGGTATATAAAATTATTCATAATGATAGTAGGAGGCTTGGTAGGTTTAAGAATAGTTTTT
GCTGTACTTTCTATAGTGAATAGAGTTAGGCAGGGATATTCACCATTATCGTTTCAGACCCACCTCCCAA
CCCCGAGGGGACCCAGAGAGGGCCTATTTCCCATGATTCCTTCATATTTGCATATACGATACAAGGCTGT
TAGAGAGATAATTAGAATTAATTTGACTGTAAACACAAAGATATTAGTACAAAATACGTGACGTAGAAAG
TAATAATTTCTTGGGTAGTTTGCAGTTTTAAAATTATGTTTTAAAATGGACTATCATATGCTTACCGTAA
CTTGAAAGTATTTCGATTTCTTGGCTTTATATATCTTGTGGAAAGGACGAAACACCGGAACTTAATGCGA
TACACTGGTTTTAGAGCTAGAAATAGCAAGTTAAAATAAGGCTAGTCCGTTATCAACTTGAAAAAGTGGC
ACCGAGTCGGTGCTTTTTTGAATTCTAGATCTTGAGACAAATGGCAGTATTCATCCACAATTTTAAAAGA
AAAGGGGGGATTGGGGGGTACAGTGCAGGGGAAAGAATAGTAGACATAATAGCAACAGACATACAAACTA
AAGAATTACAAAAACAAATTACAAAAATTCAAAATTTTCGGGTTTATTACAGGGACAGCAGAGATCCACT
TTGGCGCCGGCTCGAGTGGCTCCGGTGCCCGTCAGTGGGCAGAGCGCACATCGCCCACAGTCCCCGAGAA
GTTGGGGGGAGGGGTCGGCAATTGAACCGGTGCCTAGAGAAGGTGGCGCGGGGTAAACTGGGAAAGTGAT
GTCGTGTACTGGCTCCGCCTTTTTCCCGAGGGTGGGGGAGAACCGTATATAAGTGCAGTAGTCGCCGTGA
ACGTTCTTTTTCGCAACGGGTTTGCCGCCAGAACACAGGTGTCGTGACGCGGGATCCGCCACCATGGATT
ACAAAGACGATGACGATAAGATGGCCCCAAAGAAGAAGCGGAAGGTCGGTATCCACGGAGTCCCAGCAGC
CGACAAGAAGTACAGCATCGGCCTGGACATCGGCACCAACTCTGTGGGCTGGGCCGTGATCACCGACGAG
TACAAGGTGCCCAGCAAGAAATTCAAGGTGCTGGGCAACACCGACCGGCACAGCATCAAGAAGAACCTGA
TCGGAGCCCTGCTGTTCGACAGCGGCGAAACAGCCGAGGCCACCCGGCTGAAGAGAACCGCCAGAAGAAG
ATACACCAGACGGAAGAACCGGATCTGCTATCTGCAAGAGATCTTCAGCAACGAGATGGCCAAGGTGGAC
GACAGCTTCTTCCACAGACTGGAAGAGTCCTTCCTGGTGGAAGAGGATAAGAAGCACGAGCGGCACCCCA
TCTTCGGCAACATCGTGGACGAGGTGGCCTACCACGAGAAGTACCCCACCATCTACCACCTGAGAAAGAA
ACTGGTGGACAGCACCGACAAGGCCGACCTGCGGCTGATCTATCTGGCCCTGGCCCACATGATCAAGTTC
CGGGGCCACTTCCTGATCGAGGGCGACCTGAACCCCGACAACAGCGACGTGGACAAGCTGTTCATCCAGC
TGGTGCAGACCTACAACCAGCTGTTCGAGGAAAACCCCATCAACGCCAGCGGCGTGGACGCCAAGGCCAT
CCTGTCTGCCAGACTGAGCAAGAGCAGACGGCTGGAAAATCTGATCGCCCAGCTGCCCGGCGAGAAGAAG
AATGGCCTGTTCGGAAACCTGATTGCCCTGAGCCTGGGCCTGACCCCCAACTTCAAGAGCAACTTCGACC
TGGCCGAGGATGCCAAACTGCAGCTGAGCAAGGACACCTACGACGACGACCTGGACAACCTGCTGGCCCA
GATCGGCGACCAGTACGCCGACCTGTTTCTGGCCGCCAAGAACCTGTCCGACGCCATCCTGCTGAGCGAC
ATCCTGAGAGTGAACACCGAGATCACCAAGGCCCCCCTGAGCGCCTCTATGATCAAGAGATACGACGAGC
ACCACCAGGACCTGACCCTGCTGAAAGCTCTCGTGCGGCAGCAGCTGCCTGAGAAGTACAAAGAGATTTT
CTTCGACCAGAGCAAGAACGGCTACGCCGGCTACATTGACGGCGGAGCCAGCCAGGAAGAGTTCTACAAG
TTCATCAAGCCCATCCTGGAAAAGATGGACGGCACCGAGGAACTGCTCGTGAAGCTGAACAGAGAGGACC
TGCTGCGGAAGCAGCGGACCTTCGACAACGGCAGCATCCCCCACCAGATCCACCTGGGAGAGCTGCACGC
CATTCTGCGGCGGCAGGAAGATTTTTACCCATTCCTGAAGGACAACCGGGAAAAGATCGAGAAGATCCTG
ACCTTCCGCATCCCCTACTACGTGGGCCCTCTGGCCAGGGGAAACAGCAGATTCGCCTGGATGACCAGAA
AGAGCGAGGAAACCATCACCCCCTGGAACTTCGAGGAAGTGGTGGACAAGGGCGCTTCCGCCCAGAGCTT
CATCGAGCGGATGACCAACTTCGATAAGAACCTGCCCAACGAGAAGGTGCTGCCCAAGCACAGCCTGCTG
TACGAGTACTTCACCGTGTATAACGAGCTGACCAAAGTGAAATACGTGACCGAGGGAATGAGAAAGCCCG
CCTTCCTGAGCGGCGAGCAGAAAAAGGCCATCGTGGACCTGCTGTTCAAGACCAACCGGAAAGTGACCGT
GAAGCAGCTGAAAGAGGACTACTTCAAGAAAATCGAGTGCTTCGACTCCGTGGAAATCTCCGGCGTGGAA
GATCGGTTCAACGCCTCCCTGGGCACATACCACGATCTGCTGAAAATTATCAAGGACAAGGACTTCCTGG
ACAATGAGGAAAACGAGGACATTCTGGAAGATATCGTGCTGACCCTGACACTGTTTGAGGACAGAGAGAT
GATCGAGGAACGGCTGAAAACCTATGCCCACCTGTTCGACGACAAAGTGATGAAGCAGCTGAAGCGGCGG
AGATACACCGGCTGGGGCAGGCTGAGCCGGAAGCTGATCAACGGCATCCGGGACAAGCAGTCCGGCAAGA
CAATCCTGGATTTCCTGAAGTCCGACGGCTTCGCCAACAGAAACTTCATGCAGCTGATCCACGACGACAG
CCTGACCTTTAAAGAGGACATCCAGAAAGCCCAGGTGTCCGGCCAGGGCGATAGCCTGCACGAGCACATT
GCCAATCTGGCCGGCAGCCCCGCCATTAAGAAGGGCATCCTGCAGACAGTGAAGGTGGTGGACGAGCTCG
TGAAAGTGATGGGCCGGCACAAGCCCGAGAACATCGTGATCGAAATGGCCAGAGAGAACCAGACCACCCA
GAAGGGACAGAAGAACAGCCGCGAGAGAATGAAGCGGATCGAAGAGGGCATCAAAGAGCTGGGCAGCCAG
ATCCTGAAAGAACACCCCGTGGAAAACACCCAGCTGCAGAACGAGAAGCTGTACCTGTACTACCTGCAGA
ATGGGCGGGATATGTACGTGGACCAGGAACTGGACATCAACCGGCTGTCCGACTACGATGTGGACCATAT
CGTGCCTCAGAGCTTTCTGAAGGACGACTCCATCGACAACAAGGTGCTGACCAGAAGCGACAAGAACCGG
GGCAAGAGCGACAACGTGCCCTCCGAAGAGGTCGTGAAGAAGATGAAGAACTACTGGCGGCAGCTGCTGA
ACGCCAAGCTGATTACCCAGAGAAAGTTCGACAATCTGACCAAGGCCGAGAGAGGCGGCCTGAGCGAACT
GGATAAGGCCGGCTTCATCAAGAGACAGCTGGTGGAAACCCGGCAGATCACAAAGCACGTGGCACAGATC
CTGGACTCCCGGATGAACACTAAGTACGACGAGAATGACAAGCTGATCCGGGAAGTGAAAGTGATCACCC
TGAAGTCCAAGCTGGTGTCCGATTTCCGGAAGGATTTCCAGTTTTACAAAGTGCGCGAGATCAACAACTA
CCACCACGCCCACGACGCCTACCTGAACGCCGTCGTGGGAACCGCCCTGATCAAAAAGTACCCTAAGCTG
GAAAGCGAGTTCGTGTACGGCGACTACAAGGTGTACGACGTGCGGAAGATGATCGCCAAGAGCGAGCAGG
AAATCGGCAAGGCTACCGCCAAGTACTTCTTCTACAGCAACATCATGAACTTTTTCAAGACCGAGATTAC
CCTGGCCAACGGCGAGATCCGGAAGCGGCCTCTGATCGAGACAAACGGCGAAACCGGGGAGATCGTGTGG
GATAAGGGCCGGGATTTTGCCACCGTGCGGAAAGTGCTGAGCATGCCCCAAGTGAATATCGTGAAAAAGA
CCGAGGTGCAGACAGGCGGCTTCAGCAAAGAGTCTATCCTGCCCAAGAGGAACAGCGATAAGCTGATCGC
CAGAAAGAAGGACTGGGACCCTAAGAAGTACGGCGGCTTCGACAGCCCCACCGTGGCCTATTCTGTGCTG
GTGGTGGCCAAAGTGGAAAAGGGCAAGTCCAAGAAACTGAAGAGTGTGAAAGAGCTGCTGGGGATCACCA
TCATGGAAAGAAGCAGCTTCGAGAAGAATCCCATCGACTTTCTGGAAGCCAAGGGCTACAAAGAAGTGAA
AAAGGACCTGATCATCAAGCTGCCTAAGTACTCCCTGTTCGAGCTGGAAAACGGCCGGAAGAGAATGCTG
GCCTCTGCCGGCGAACTGCAGAAGGGAAACGAACTGGCCCTGCCCTCCAAATATGTGAACTTCCTGTACC
TGGCCAGCCACTATGAGAAGCTGAAGGGCTCCCCCGAGGATAATGAGCAGAAACAGCTGTTTGTGGAACA
GCACAAGCACTACCTGGACGAGATCATCGAGCAGATCAGCGAGTTCTCCAAGAGAGTGATCCTGGCCGAC
GCTAATCTGGACAAAGTGCTGTCCGCCTACAACAAGCACCGGGATAAGCCCATCAGAGAGCAGGCCGAGA
ATATCATCCACCTGTTTACCCTGACCAATCTGGGAGCCCCTGCCGCCTTCAAGTACTTTGACACCACCAT
CGACCGGAAGAGGTACACCAGCACCAAAGAGGTGCTGGACGCCACCCTGATCCACCAGAGCATCACCGGC
CTGTACGAGACACGGATCGACCTGTCTCAGCTGGGAGGCGACAAGCGTCCTGCTGCTACTAAGAAAGCTG
GTCAAGCTAAGAAAAAGAAAGCTAGCGGCAGCGGCGCCACCAACTTCAGCCTGCTGAAGCAGGCCGGCGA
CGTGGAGGAGAACCCCGGCCCCATGACCGAGTACAAGCCCACGGTGCGCCTCGCCACCCGCGACGACGTC
CCCAGGGCCGTACGCACCCTCGCCGCCGCGTTCGCCGACTACCCCGCCACGCGCCACACCGTCGATCCGG
ACCGCCACATCGAGCGGGTCACCGAGCTGCAAGAACTCTTCCTCACGCGCGTCGGGCTCGACATCGGCAA
GGTGTGGGTCGCGGACGACGGCGCCGCGGTGGCGGTCTGGACCACGCCGGAGAGCGTCGAAGCGGGGGCG
GTGTTCGCCGAGATCGGCCCGCGCATGGCCGAGTTGAGCGGTTCCCGGCTGGCCGCGCAGCAACAGATGG
AAGGCCTCCTGGCGCCGCACCGGCCCAAGGAGCCCGCGTGGTTCCTGGCCACCGTCGGAGTCTCGCCCGA
CCACCAGGGCAAGGGTCTGGGCAGCGCCGTCGTGCTCCCCGGAGTGGAGGCGGCCGAGCGCGCCGGGGTG
CCCGCCTTCCTGGAGACCTCCGCGCCCCGCAACCTCCCCTTCTACGAGCGGCTCGGCTTCACCGTCACCG
CCGACGTCGAGGTGCCCGAAGGACCGCGCACCTGGTGCATGACCCGCAAGCCCGGTGCCTGAACGCGTTA
AGTCGACAATCAACCTCTGGATTACAAAATTTGTGAAAGATTGACTGGTATTCTTAACTATGTTGCTCCT
TTTACGCTATGTGGATACGCTGCTTTAATGCCTTTGTATCATGCTATTGCTTCCCGTATGGCTTTCATTT
TCTCCTCCTTGTATAAATCCTGGTTGCTGTCTCTTTATGAGGAGTTGTGGCCCGTTGTCAGGCAACGTGG
CGTGGTGTGCACTGTGTTTGCTGACGCAACCCCCACTGGTTGGGGCATTGCCACCACCTGTCAGCTCCTT
TCCGGGACTTTCGCTTTCCCCCTCCCTATTGCCACGGCGGAACTCATCGCCGCCTGCCTTGCCCGCTGCT
GGACAGGGGCTCGGCTGTTGGGCACTGACAATTCCGTGGTGTTGTCGGGGAAATCATCGTCCTTTCCTTG
GCTGCTCGCCTGTGTTGCCACCTGGATTCTGCGCGGGACGTCCTTCTGCTACGTCCCTTCGGCCCTCAAT
CCAGCGGACCTTCCTTCCCGCGGCCTGCTGCCGGCTCTGCGGCCTCTTCCGCGTCTTCGCCTTCGCCCTC
AGACGAGTCGGATCTCCCTTTGGGCCGCCTCCCCGCGTCGACTTTAAGACCAATGACTTACAAGGCAGCT
GTAGATCTTAGCCACTTTTTAAAAGAAAAGGGGGGACTGGAAGGGCTAATTCACTCCCAACGAAGACAAG
ATCTGCTTTTTGCTTGTACTGGGTCTCTCTGGTTAGACCAGATCTGAGCCTGGGAGCTCTCTGGCTAACT
AGGGAACCCACTGCTTAAGCCTCAATAAAGCTTGCCTTGAGTGCTTCAAGTAGTGTGTGCCCGTCTGTTG
TGTGACTCTGGTAACTAGAGATCCCTCAGACCCTTTTAGTCAGTGTGGAAAATCTCTAGCAGTACGTATA
GTAGTTCATGTCATCTTATTATTCAGTATTTATAACTTGCAAAGAAATGAATATCAGAGAGTGAGAGGAA
CTTGTTTATTGCAGCTTATAATGGTTACAAATAAAGCAATAGCATCACAAATTTCACAAATAAAGCATTT
TTTTCACTGCATTCTAGTTGTGGTTTGTCCAAACTCATCAATGTATCTTATCATGTCTGGCTCTAGCTAT
CCCGCCCCTAACTCCGCCCATCCCGCCCCTAACTCCGCCCAGTTCCGCCCATTCTCCGCCCCATGGCTGA
CTAATTTTTTTTATTTATGCAGAGGCCGAGGCCGCCTCGGCCTCTGAGCTATTCCAGAAGTAGTGAGGAG
GCTTTTTTGGAGGCCTAGGGACGTACCCAATTCGCCCTATAGTGAGTCGTATTACGCGCGCTCACTGGCC
GTCGTTTTACAACGTCGTGACTGGGAAAACCCTGGCGTTACCCAACTTAATCGCCTTGCAGCACATCCCC
CTTTCGCCAGCTGGCGTAATAGCGAAGAGGCCCGCACCGATCGCCCTTCCCAACAGTTGCGCAGCCTGAA
TGGCGAATGGG
[124 nt withheld, positions 9182-9305]
C
[91 nt withheld, positions 9307-9397]
A
[49 nt withheld, positions 9399-9447]
CCTTTGACGTTGGAGTCCACGTTCTTT
[37 nt withheld, positions 9475-9511]
ACCCTATCTCGGTCTATTCTTTTGATTTATAAGGGATTTTGCCGATTTCGGCCTATTGGTTAAAAAATGA
GCTGATTTAACAAAAATTTAACGCGAATTTTAACAAAATATTAACGCTTACAATTTAGGTGGCACTTTTC
GGGGAAATGTGCGCGGAACCCCTATTTGTTTATTTTTCTAAATACATTCAAATATGTATCCGCTCATGAG
ACAATAACCCTGATAAATGCTTCAATAATATTGAAAAAGGAAGAGTATGAGTATTCAACATTTCCGTGTC
GCCCTTATTCCCTTTTTTGCGGCATTTTGCCTTCCTGTTTTTGCTCACCCAGAAACGCTGGTGAAAGTAA
AAGATGCTGAAGATCAGTTGGGTGCACGAGTGGGTTACATCGAACTGGATCTCAACAGCGGTAAGATCCT
TGAGAGTTTTCGCCCCGAAGAACGTTTTCCAATGATGAGCACTTTTAAAGTTCTGCTATGTGGCGCGGTA
TTATCCCGTATTGACGCCGGGCAAGAGCAACTCGGTCGCCGCATACACTATTCTCAGAATGACTTGGTTG
AGTACTCACCAGTCACAGAAAAGCATCTTACGGATGGCATGACAGTAAGAGAATTATGCAGTGCTGCCAT
AACCATGAGTGATAACACTGCGGCCAACTTACTTCTGACAACGATCGGAGGACCGAAGGAGCTAACCGCT
TTTTTGCACAACATGGGGGATCATGTAACTCGCCTTGATCGTTGGGAACCGGAGCTGAATGAAGCCATAC
CAAACGACGAGCGTGACACCACGATGCCTGTAGCAATGGCAACAACGTTGCGCAAACTATTAACTGGCGA
ACTACTTACTCTAGCTTCCCGGCAACAATTAATAGACTGGATGGAGGCGGATAAAGTTGCAGGACCACTT
CTGCGCTCGGCCCTTCCGGCTGGCTGGTTTATTGCTGATAAATCTGGAGCCGGTGAGCGTGGGTCTCGCG
GTATCATTGCAGCACTGGGGCCAGATGGTAAGCCCTCCCGTATCGTAGTTATCTACACGACGGGGAGTCA
GGCAACTATGGATGAACGAAATAGACAGATCGCTGAGATAGGTGCCTCACTGATTAAGCATTGGTAACTG
TCAGACCAAGTTTACTCATATATACTTTAGATTGATTTAAAACTTCATTTTTAATTTAAAAGGATCTAGG
TGAAGATCCTTTTTGATAATCTCATGACCAAAATCCCTTAACGTGAGTTTTCGTTCCACTGAGCGTCAGA
CCCCGTAGAAAAGATCAAAGGATCTTCTTGAGATCCTTTTTTTCTGCGCGTAATCTGCTGCTTGCAAACA
AAAAAACCACCGCTACCAGCGGTGGTTTGTTTGCCGGATCAAGAGCTACCAACTCTTTTTCCGAAGGTAA
CTGGCTTCAGCAGAGCGCAGATACCAAATACTGTTCTTCTAGTGTAGCCGTAGTTAGGCCACCACTTCAA
GAACTCTGTAGCACCGCCTACATACCTCGCTCTGCTAATCCTGTTACCAGTGGCTGCTGCCAGTGGCGAT
AAGTCGTGTCTTACCGGGTTGGACTCAAGACGATAGTTACCGGATAAGGCGCAGCGGTCGGGCTGAACGG
GGGGTTCGTGCACACAGCCCAGCTTGGAGCGAACGACCTACACCGAACTGAGATACCTACAGCGTGAGCT
ATGAGAAAGCGCCACGCTTCCCGAAGGGAGAAAGGCGGACAGGTATCCGGTAAGCGGCAGGGTCGGAACA
GGAGAGCGCACGAGGGAGCTTCCAGGGGGAAACGCCTGGTATCTTTATAGTCCTGTCGGGTTTCGCCACC
TCTGACTTGAGCGTCGATTTTTGTGATGCTCGTCAGGGGGGCGGAGCCTATGGAAAAACGCCAGCAACGC
GGCCTTTTTACGGTTCCTGGCCTTTTGCTGGCCTTTTGCTCACATGTTCTTTCCTGCGTTATCCCCTGAT
TCTGTGGATAACCGTATTACCGCCTTTGAGTGAGCTGATACCGCTCGCCGCAGCCGAACGACCGAGCGCA
GCGAGTCAGTGAGCGAGGAAGCGGAAGAGCGCCCAATACGCAAACCGCC
